>Addgene plasmid #227130 | pGL4_10xUAS-CMVmin-BC0442-luc2 | addgene full sequence | sequence record 452320 | Addgene NGS Result
GGCCTAACTGGCCGGTACCTGAGCTCGCTAGCCTCGAGGATATCAAACAAGTTTGTACAAAAAAGCAGGC
TCCCTAACTGGCCGGTACCGAGTTTCTAGACGGAGTACTGTCCTCCGAGCGGAGTACTGTCCTCCGACTC
GAGCGGAGTACTGTCCTCCGATCGGAGTACTGTCCTCCGCGAATTCCGGAGTACTGTCCTCCGAAGACGC
TAGTGCCGGTACCGAGTTTCTAGACGGAGTACTGTCCTCCGAGCGGAGTACTGTCCTCCGACTCGAGCGG
AGTACTGTCCTCCGATCGGAGTACTGTCCTCCGCGAATTCCGGAGTACTGTCCTCCGAAGACGCTAGCGG
GGGGCTACAACTTTTCTATACAAAGTTGCGGTACCCGGGTCGAGTAGGCGTGTACGGTGGGAGGCCTATA
TAAGCAGAGCTCGTTTAGTGAACCGTCAGATCGCCTGGAGACGCCATCCACGCTGTTTTGACCTCCATAG
AAGACACCGGGACCGATCCAGCCCAACTTTGTATAATAAAGTTGAGCTAGTTGCTAAGTCTGCCGAGTAG
AATTAACCCTCACTAAAGGGTAGGTGACACTATCTTTTCTAACATTCTATCTATGTCCCAGATCTATCTA
CTTTTACTTTACCCTATAGTGAGTCGTATTAGTAGACGCGAGTCAATGCATGTACGACAGCTTTCTTGTA
CAAAGTGGTTCGATATCAAGATCTGGCCTCGGCGGCCAAGCTTGGCAATCCGGTACTGTTGGTAAAGCCA
CCATGGAAGATGCCAAAAACATTAAGAAGGGCCCAGCGCCATTCTACCCACTCGAAGACGGGACCGCCGG
CGAGCAGCTGCACAAAGCCATGAAGCGCTACGCCCTGGTGCCCGGCACCATCGCCTTTACCGACGCACAT
ATCGAGGTGGACATTACCTACGCCGAGTACTTCGAGATGAGCGTTCGGCTGGCAGAAGCTATGAAGCGCT
ATGGGCTGAATACAAACCATCGGATCGTGGTGTGCAGCGAGAATAGCTTGCAGTTCTTCATGCCCGTGTT
GGGTGCCCTGTTCATCGGTGTGGCTGTGGCCCCAGCTAACGACATCTACAACGAGCGCGAGCTGCTGAAC
AGCATGGGCATCAGCCAGCCCACCGTCGTATTCGTGAGCAAGAAAGGGCTGCAAAAGATCCTCAACGTGC
AAAAGAAGCTACCGATCATACAAAAGATCATCATCATGGATAGCAAGACCGACTACCAGGGCTTCCAAAG
CATGTACACCTTCGTGACTTCCCATTTGCCACCCGGCTTCAACGAGTACGACTTCGTGCCCGAGAGCTTC
GACCGGGACAAAACCATCGCCCTGATCATGAACAGTAGTGGCAGTACCGGATTGCCCAAGGGCGTAGCCC
TACCGCACCGCACCGCTTGTGTCCGATTCAGTCATGCCCGCGACCCCATCTTCGGCAACCAGATCATCCC
CGACACCGCTATCCTCAGCGTGGTGCCATTTCACCACGGCTTCGGCATGTTCACCACGCTGGGCTACTTG
ATCTGCGGCTTTCGGGTCGTGCTCATGTACCGCTTCGAGGAGGAGCTATTCTTGCGCAGCTTGCAAGACT
ATAAGATTCAATCTGCCCTGCTGGTGCCCACACTATTTAGCTTCTTCGCTAAGAGCACTCTCATCGACAA
GTACGACCTAAGCAACTTGCACGAGATCGCCAGCGGCGGGGCGCCGCTCAGCAAGGAGGTAGGTGAGGCC
GTGGCCAAACGCTTCCACCTACCAGGCATCCGCCAGGGCTACGGCCTGACAGAAACAACCAGCGCCATTC
TGATCACCCCCGAAGGGGACGACAAGCCTGGCGCAGTAGGCAAGGTGGTGCCCTTCTTCGAGGCTAAGGT
GGTGGACTTGGACACCGGTAAGACACTGGGTGTGAACCAGCGCGGCGAGCTGTGCGTCCGTGGCCCCATG
ATCATGAGCGGCTACGTTAACAACCCCGAGGCTACAAACGCTCTCATCGACAAGGACGGCTGGCTGCACA
GCGGCGACATCGCCTACTGGGACGAGGACGAGCACTTCTTCATCGTGGACCGGCTGAAGAGCCTGATCAA
ATACAAGGGCTACCAGGTAGCCCCAGCCGAACTGGAGAGCATCCTGCTGCAACACCCCAACATCTTCGAC
GCCGGGGTCGCCGGCCTGCCCGACGACGATGCCGGCGAGCTGCCCGCCGCAGTCGTCGTGCTGGAACACG
GTAAAACCATGACCGAGAAGGAGATCGTGGACTATGTGGCCAGCCAGGTTACAACCGCCAAGAAGCTGCG
CGGTGGTGTTGTGTTCGTGGACGAGGTGCCTAAAGGACTGACCGGCAAGTTGGACGCCCGCAAGATCCGC
GAGATTCTCATTAAGGCCAAGAAGGGCGGCAAGATCGCCGTGTAATCTGCTTGCAAGAACTGGTTCAGTA
GCTTAAGCCACTTTGTGATCCACCTTAACAGCCACGGCTTCCCTCCCGAGGTGGAGGAGCAGGCCGCCGG
CACCCTGCCCATGAGCTGCGCCCAGGAGAGCGGCATGGATAGACACCCTGCTGCTTGCGCCAGCGCCAGG
ATCAACGTCTAACTGCAGTCTAGAGTCGGGGCGGCCGGCCGCTTCGAGCAGACATGATAAGATACATTGA
TGAGTTTGGACAAACCACAACTAGAATGCAGTGAAAAAAATGCTTTATTTGTGAAATTTGTGATGCTATT
GCTTTATTTGTAACCATTATAAGCTGCAATAAACAAGTTAACAACAACAATTGCATTCATTTTATGTTTC
AGGTTCAGGGGGAGGTGTGGGAGGTTTTTTAAAGCAAGTAAAACCTCTACAAATGTGGTAAAATCGATAA
GGATCCGTTTGCGTATTGGGCGCTCTTCCGCTGATCTGCGCAGCACCATGGCCTGAAATAACCTCTGAAA
GAGGAACTTGGTTAGCTACCTTCTGAGGCGGAAAGAACCAGCTGTGGAATGTGTGTCAGTTAGGGTGTGG
AAAGTCCCCAGGCTCCCCAGCAGGCAGAAGTATGCAAAGCATGCATCTCAATTAGTCAGCAACCAGGTGT
GGAAAGTCCCCAGGCTCCCCAGCAGGCAGAAGTATGCAAAGCATGCATCTCAATTAGTCAGCAACCATAG
TCCCGCCCCTAACTCCGCCCATCCCGCCCCTAACTCCGCCCAGTTCCGCCCATTCTCCGCCCCATGGCTG
ACTAATTTTTTTTATTTATGCAGAGGCCGAGGCCGCCTCTGCCTCTGAGCTATTCCAGAAGTAGTGAGGA
GGCTTTTTTGGAGGCCTAGGCTTTTGCAAAAAGCTCGATTCTTCTGACACTAGCGCCACCATGAAGAAGC
CCGAACTCACCGCTACCAGCGTTGAAAAATTTCTCATCGAGAAGTTCGACAGTGTGAGCGACCTGATGCA
GTTGTCGGAGGGCGAAGAGAGCCGAGCCTTCAGCTTCGATGTCGGCGGACGCGGCTATGTACTGCGGGTG
AATAGCTGCGCTGATGGCTTCTACAAAGACCGCTACGTGTACCGCCACTTCGCCAGCGCTGCACTACCCA
TCCCCGAAGTGTTGGACATCGGCGAGTTCAGCGAGAGCCTGACATACTGCATCAGTAGACGCGCCCAAGG
CGTTACTCTCCAAGACCTCCCCGAAACAGAGCTGCCTGCTGTGTTACAGCCTGTCGCCGAAGCTATGGAT
GCTATTGCCGCCGCCGACCTCAGTCAAACCAGCGGCTTCGGCCCATTCGGGCCCCAAGGCATCGGCCAGT
ACACAACCTGGCGGGATTTCATTTGCGCCATTGCTGATCCCCATGTCTACCACTGGCAGACCGTGATGGA
CGACACCGTGTCCGCCAGCGTAGCTCAAGCCCTGGACGAACTGATGCTGTGGGCCGAAGACTGTCCCGAG
GTGCGCCACCTCGTCCATGCCGACTTCGGCAGCAACAACGTCCTGACCGACAACGGCCGCATCACCGCCG
TAATCGACTGGTCCGAAGCTATGTTCGGGGACAGTCAGTACGAGGTGGCCAACATCTTCTTCTGGCGGCC
CTGGCTGGCTTGCATGGAGCAGCAGACTCGCTACTTCGAGCGCCGGCATCCCGAGCTGGCCGGCAGCCCT
CGTCTGCGAGCCTACATGCTGCGCATCGGCCTGGATCAGCTCTACCAGAGCCTCGTGGACGGCAACTTCG
ACGATGCTGCCTGGGCTCAAGGCCGCTGCGATGCCATCGTCCGCAGCGGGGCCGGCACCGTCGGTCGCAC
ACAAATCGCTCGCCGGAGCGCAGCCGTATGGACCGACGGCTGCGTCGAGGTGCTGGCCGACAGCGGCAAC
CGCCGGCCCAGTACACGACCGCGCGCTAAGGAGGTAGGTCGAGTTTAAACTCTAGAACCGGTCATGGCCG
CAATAAAATATCTTTATTTTCATTACATCTGTGTGTTGGTTTTTTGTGTGTTCGAACTAGATGCTGTCGA
CCGATGCCCTTGAGAGCCTTCAACCCAGTCAGCTCCTTCCGGTGGGCGCGGGGCATGACTATCGTCGCCG
CACTTATGACTGTCTTCTTTATCATGCAACTCGTAGGACAGGTGCCGGCAGCGCTCTTCCGCTTCCTCGC
TCACTGACTCGCTGCGCTCGGTCGTTCGGCTGCGGCGAGCGGTATCAGCTCACTCAAAGGCGGTAATACG
GTTATCCACAGAATCAGGGGATAACGCAGGAAAGAACATGTGAGCAAAAGGCCAGCAAAAGGCCAGGAAC
CGTAAAAAGGCCGCGTTGCTGGCGTTTTTCCATAGGCTCCGCCCCCCTGACGAGCATCACAAAAATCGAC
GCTCAAGTCAGAGGTGGCGAAACCCGACAGGACTATAAAGATACCAGGCGTTTCCCCCTGGAAGCTCCCT
CGTGCGCTCTCCTGTTCCGACCCTGCCGCTTACCGGATACCTGTCCGCCTTTCTCCCTTCGGGAAGCGTG
GCGCTTTCTCATAGCTCACGCTGTAGGTATCTCAGTTCGGTGTAGGTCGTTCGCTCCAAGCTGGGCTGTG
TGCACGAACCCCCCGTTCAGCCCGACCGCTGCGCCTTATCCGGTAACTATCGTCTTGAGTCCAACCCGGT
AAGACACGACTTATCGCCACTGGCAGCAGCCACTGGTAACAGGATTAGCAGAGCGAGGTATGTAGGCGGT
GCTACAGAGTTCTTGAAGTGGTGGCCTAACTACGGCTACACTAGAAGAACAGTATTTGGTATCTGCGCTC
TGCTGAAGCCAGTTACCTTCGGAAAAAGAGTTGGTAGCTCTTGATCCGGCAAACAAACCACCGCTGGTAG
CGGTGGTTTTTTTGTTTGCAAGCAGCAGATTACGCGCAGAAAAAAAGGATCTCAAGAAGATCCTTTGATC
TTTTCTACGGGGTCTGACGCTCAGTGGAACGAAAACTCACGTTAAGGGATTTTGGTCATGAGATTATCAA
AAAGGATCTTCACCTAGATCCTTTTAAATTAAAAATGAAGTTTTAAATCAATCTAAAGTATATATGAGTA
AACTTGGTCTGACAGCGGCCGCAAATGCTAAACCACTGCAGTGGTTACCAGTGCTTGATCAGTGAGGCAC
CGATCTCAGCGATCTGCCTATTTCGTTCGTCCATAGTGGCCTGACTCCCCGTCGTGTAGATCACTACGAT
TCGTGAGGGCTTACCATCAGGCCCCAGCGCAGCAATGATGCCGCGAGAGCCGCGTTCACCGGCCCCCGAT
TTGTCAGCAATGAACCAGCCAGCAGGGAGGGCCGAGCGAAGAAGTGGTCCTGCTACTTTGTCCGCCTCCA
TCCAGTCTATGAGCTGCTGTCGTGATGCTAGAGTAAGAAGTTCGCCAGTGAGTAGTTTCCGAAGAGTTGT
GGCCATTGCTACTGGCATCGTGGTATCACGCTCGTCGTTCGGTATGGCTTCGTTCAACTCTGGTTCCCAG
CGGTCAAGCCGGGTCACATGATCACCCATATTATGAAGAAATGCAGTCAGCTCCTTAGGGCCTCCGATCG
TTGTCAGAAGTAAGTTGGCCGCGGTGTTGTCGCTCATGGTAATGGCAGCACTACACAATTCTCTTACCGT
CATGCCATCCGTAAGATGCTTTTCCGTGACCGGCGAGTACTCAACCAAGTCGTTTTGTGAGTAGTGTATA
CGGCGACCAAGCTGCTCTTGCCCGGCGTCTATACGGGACAACACCGCGCCACATAGCAGTACTTTGAAAG
TGCTCATCATCGGGAATCGTTCTTCGGGGCGGAAAGACTCAAGGATCTTGCCGCTATTGAGATCCAGTTC
GATATAGCCCACTCTTGCACCCAGTTGATCTTCAGCATCTTTTACTTTCACCAGCGTTTCGGGGTGTGCA
AAAACAGGCAAGCAAAATGCCGCAAAGAAGGGAATGAGTGCGACACGAAAATGTTGGATGCTCATACTCG
TCCTTTTTCAATATTATTGAAGCATTTATCAGGGTTACTAGTACGTCTCTCAAGGATAAGTAAGTAATAT
TAAGGTACGGGAGGTATTGGACAGGCCGCAATAAAATATCTTTATTTTCATTACATCTGTGTGTTGGTTT
TTTGTGTGAATCGATAGTACTAACATACGCTCTCCATCAAAACAAAACGAAACAAAACAAACTAGCAAAA
TAGGCTGTCCCCAGTGCAAGTGCAGGTGCCAGAACATTTCTCT
Features (pLannotate 1.2.2; 25 found; start..end, strand, type, name):
     47..71      +  protein_bind   attB1: mutant version of attB; recombination site for the Gateway® BP reaction BP Clonase™
    101..119     +  protein_bind   5X UAS (fragment): five tandem copies of the "ScaI site" 17-mer CGGAGTACTGTCCTCCG, an upstream activating sequence (UAS) that efficiently binds yeast Gal4 (Webster et al., 1988; Pfeiffer et al., 2010) GAL4
    187..204     +  protein_bind   5X UAS (fragment): five tandem copies of the "ScaI site" 17-mer CGGAGTACTGTCCTCCG, an upstream activating sequence (UAS) that efficiently binds yeast Gal4 (Webster et al., 1988; Pfeiffer et al., 2010) GAL4
    235..253     +  protein_bind   5X UAS (fragment): five tandem copies of the "ScaI site" 17-mer CGGAGTACTGTCCTCCG, an upstream activating sequence (UAS) that efficiently binds yeast Gal4 (Webster et al., 1988; Pfeiffer et al., 2010) GAL4
    321..338     +  protein_bind   5X UAS (fragment): five tandem copies of the "ScaI site" 17-mer CGGAGTACTGTCCTCCG, an upstream activating sequence (UAS) that efficiently binds yeast Gal4 (Webster et al., 1988; Pfeiffer et al., 2010) GAL4
    358..378     -  protein_bind   attB4: mutant version of attB; core recombination site for the Gateway® BP reaction BP Clonase™
    394..431     +  promoter       minimal CMV promoter: human cytomegalovirus (CMV) immediate early promoter
    514..534     +  protein_bind   attB3: mutant version of attB; core recombination site for the Gateway® BP reaction BP Clonase™
    561..579     +  promoter       T3 promoter: promoter for bacteriophage T3 RNA polymerase
    643..661     -  promoter       T7 promoter: promoter for bacteriophage T7 RNA polymerase
    688..708     -  protein_bind   attB2: mutant version of attB; core recombination site for the Gateway® BP reaction BP Clonase™
    773..2425    +  CDS            luciferase: firefly luciferase synthetic luc2 version of the luciferase gene
   2429..2476    +  CDS            hCL1: non-ORF yeast peptide conferring ubiquitin-dependent degradation human codon-optimized
   2483..2599    +  CDS            hPEST: PEST degradation sequence from mouse ornithine decarboxylase human codon-optimized
   2648..2769    -  polyA_signal   SV40 poly(A) signal: SV40 polyadenylation signal
   2795..2926    -  CDS            LT_SV40 (fragment): Experimental evidence at protein level: Swiss-Prot protein existence level 1. Isoform 17kT antigen targets host RBL2 for degradation and promotes cell proliferation. Transactivates host cyclin A promoter through its J domain. From Simian virus 40 (SV40).
   2963..3320    +  promoter       SV40 promoter: SV40 enhancer and early promoter
   3351..4388    +  CDS            HygR: hygromycin B phosphotransferase confers resistance to hygromycin
   4412..4460    +  polyA_signal   poly(A) signal: synthetic polyadenylation signal
   4476..4607    +  CDS            TcR (fragment): tetracycline efflux protein; tet; confers resistance to tetracycline
   4787..5375    -  rep_origin     ori: high-copy-number ColE1/pMB1/pBR322/pUC origin of replication
   5575..6435    -  CDS            AmpR: β-lactamase confers resistance to ampicillin, carbenicillin, and related antibiotics
   6436..6477    -  promoter       AmpR promoter (fragment): bla
   6540..6588    +  polyA_signal   poly(A) signal: synthetic polyadenylation signal
   6602..6693    +  misc_feature   pause site: RNA polymerase II transcriptional pause signal from the human α2 globin gene
