[The description below was written by a language model from this plasmid's Addgene catalogue record and pLannotate feature annotations shown in this document.]
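Description:
pGL4_10xUAS-CMVmin-BC0442-luc2 is a synthetic mammalian reporter plasmid built on the pGL4 luciferase backbone and assembled by Gateway cloning. It replicates in E. coli at high copy from a ColE1/pUC-type origin and is selected with ampicillin through the AmpR β-lactamase gene. The feature table also shows an SV40 enhancer/early promoter driving a hygromycin B phosphotransferase cassette with a synthetic poly(A) signal, which would allow selection of mammalian cells carrying the plasmid.

The sensor cassette consists of a clustered array of Gal4 upstream activating sequences (described as 10x UAS; the annotation picks up several UAS fragments) placed in front of a minimal CMV promoter, so transcription stays low unless a Gal4 DNA-binding-domain transactivator is present. Downstream lies a short region flanked by T3 and T7 promoter sequences, between attB3 and attB2. This is presumably where the unique barcode BC0442 sits, although the barcode itself is not annotated. It is followed by the synthetic firefly luc2 coding sequence fused to hCL1 and hPEST degradation signals, which shorten reporter half-life and sharpen temporal response, and by an SV40 poly(A) signal. The attB1, attB4, attB3 and attB2 sites separating the modules are scars of the multi-fragment Gateway assembly. A synthetic poly(A) signal and a transcriptional pause site upstream of the cassette limit read-through from the backbone.

According to the record, the construct serves as the UAS sensor in split TEV assays, where a transcriptional activator drives the reporter. The transcribed barcode lets many such sensors be pooled and read out in a multiplexed barcoded assay, with luciferase as a parallel readout.
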