Addgene plasmid #227130: pGL4_10xUAS-CMVmin-BC0442-luc2
Purpose: Barcoded assay, UAS sensor for split TEV assays; barcode BC0442
Depositing lab: Michael Wehr. Depositing organization: Systasy Bioscience GmbH. Publication: Polypharmacological profiling across protein target families and cellular pathways using the multiplexed cell-based assay platform safetyProfiler reveals efficacy, potency and side effects of drugs. Popovic L, Brankatschk B, Palladino G, Rossner MJ, Wehr MC. Biomed Pharmacother. 2024 Nov;180:117523. doi: 10.1016/j.biopha.2024.117523. Epub 2024 Oct 14. PubMed 39405910.
Backbone
  Vector backbone: pGL4
  Vector type: Mammalian Expression
Growth in bacteria
  Bacterial resistance: Ampicillin, 100 μg/mL
  Growth temperature: 37°C
  Growth strain: DH5alpha
  Copy number: High Copy
Gene/Insert
  Gene/Insert name: 10x clustered UAS element linked to CMV minimal promoter driving barcode 0442 and a luciferase reporter gene
  Species: Synthetic
  Cloning method: Gateway Cloning
Terms and licenses: Academic/Nonprofit Terms; Industry Terms: Not Available to Industry
How to cite: pGL4_10xUAS-CMVmin-BC0442-luc2 was a gift from Michael Wehr (Addgene plasmid # 227130 ; http://n2t.net/addgene:227130 ; RRID:Addgene_227130)
